>Addgene plasmid #103264 | LSB-hsa-miR-155-3p | depositor full sequence | sequence record 195577 | Full Sequence
AATTGAGGGGATAACGCAGGAAAGAACATGTGAGCAAAAGGCCAGCAAAAGGCCAGGAACCGTAAAAAGG
CCGCGTTGCTGGCGTTTTTCCATAGGCTCCGCCCCCCTGACGAGCATCACAAAAATCGACGCTCAAGTCA
GAGGTGGCGAAACCCGACAGGACTATAAAGATACCAGGCGTTTCCCCCTGGAAGCTCCCTCGTGCGCTCT
CCTGTTCCGACCCTGCCGCTTACCGGATACCTGTCCGCCTTTCTCCCTTCGGGAAGCGTGGCGCTTTCTC
ATAGCTCACGCTGTAGGTATCTCAGTTCGGTGTAGGTCGTTCGCTCCAAGCTGGGCTGTGTGCACGAACC
CCCCGTTCAGCCCGACCGCTGCGCCTTATCCGGTAACTATCGTCTTGAGTCCAACCCGGTAAGACACGAC
TTATCGCCACTGGCAGCAGCCACTGGTAACAGGATTAGCAGAGCGAGGTATGTAGGCGGTGCTACAGAGT
TCTTGAAGTGGTGGCCTAACTACGGCTACACTAGAAGAACAGTATTTGGTATCTGCGCTCTGCTGAAGCC
AGTTACCTTCGGAAAAAGAGTTGGTAGCTCTTGATCCGGCAAACAAACCACCGCTGGTAGCGGTGGTTTT
TTTGTTTGCAAGCAGCAGATTACGCGCAGAAAAAAAGGATCTCAAGAAGATCCTTTGATCTTTTCTACGG
GGTCTGACGCTCAGTGGAACGAAAACTCACGTTAAGGGATTTTGGTCATGAGATTATCAAAAAGGATCTT
CACCTAGATCCTTTTAAATTAAAAATGAAGTTTTAAATCAATCTAAAGTATATATGAGTAAACTTGGTCT
GACAGTTACCAATGCTTAATCAGTGAGGCACCTATCTCAGCGATCTGTCTATTTCGTTCATCCATAGTTG
CCTGACTCCCCGTCGTGTAGATAACTACGATACGGGAGGGCTTACCATCTGGCCCCAGTGCTGCAATGAT
ACCGCGAGAACCACGCTCACCGGCTCCAGATTTATCAGCAATAAACCAGCCAGCCGGAAGGGCCGAGCGC
AGAAGTGGTCCTGCAACTTTATCCGCCTCCATCCAGTCTATTAATTGTTGCCGGGAAGCTAGAGTAAGTA
GTTCGCCAGTTAATAGTTTGCGCAACGTTGTTGCCATTGCTACAGGCATCGTGGTGTCACGCTCGTCGTT
TGGTATGGCTTCATTCAGCTCCGGTTCCCAACGATCAAGGCGAGTTACATGATCCCCCATGTTGTGCAAA
AAAGCGGTTAGCTCCTTCGGTCCTCCGATCGTTGTCAGAAGTAAGTTGGCCGCAGTGTTATCACTCATGG
TTATGGCAGCACTGCATAATTCTCTTACTGTCATGCCATCCGTAAGATGCTTTTCTGTGACTGGTGAGTA
CTCAACCAAGTCATTCTGAGAATAGTGTATGCGGCGACCGAGTTGCTCTTGCCCGGCGTCAATACGGGAT
AATACCGCGCCACATAGCAGAACTTTAAAAGTGCTCATCATTGGAAAACGTTCTTCGGGGCGAAAACTCT
CAAGGATCTTACCGCTGTTGAGATCCAGTTCGATGTAACCCACTCGTGCACCCAACTGATCTTCAGCATC
TTTTACTTTCACCAGCGTTTCTGGGTGAGCAAAAACAGGAAGGCAAAATGCCGCAAAAAAGGGAATAAGG
GCGACACGGAAATGTTGAATACTCATACTCTTCCTTTTTCAATATTATTGAAGCATTTATCAGGGTTATT
GTCTCATGAGCGGATACATATTTGAATGTAGCTCCGAATTTCTCGAGGGCTTGTCGACGACGGCGGTCTC
CGTCGTCAGGATCATGAATTCGACCCGCCTGCCACCATGACCGAGTACAAGCCCACGGTGCGCCTCGCCA
CCCGCGACGACGTCCCCCGGGCCGTACGCACCCTCGCCGCCGCGTTCGCCGACTACCCCGCCACGCGCCA
CACCGTCGACCCGGACCGCCACATCGAGCGGGTCACCGAGCTGCAAGAACTCTTCCTCACGCGCGTCGGG
CTCGACATCGGCAAGGTGTGGGTCGCGGACGACGGCGCCGCGGTGGCGGTCTGGACCACGCCGGAGAGCG
TCGAAGCGGGGGCGGTGTTCGCCGAGATCGGCCCGCGCATGGCCGAGTTGAGCGGTTCCCGGCTGGCCGC
GCAGCAACAGATGGAAGGCCTCCTGGCGCCGCACCGGCCCAAGGAGCCCGCGTGGTTCCTGGCCACCGTC
GGCGTCTCGCCCGACCACCAGGGCAAGGGTCTGGGCAGCGCCGTCGTGCTCCCCGGAGTGGAGGCGGCCG
AGCGCGCCGGGGTGCCCGCCTTCCTGGAGACATCCGCGCCCCGCAACCTCCCCTTCTACGAGCGGCTCGG
CTTCACCGTCACCGCCGACGTCGAGGTGCCCGAAGGACCGCGCACCTGGTGCATGACCCGCAAGCCCGGT
GCCTGATACGCGTGAATTCACTCCTCAGGTGCAGGCTGCCTATCAGAAGGTGGTGGCTGGTGTGGCCAAT
GCCCTGGCTCACAAATACCACTGAGATCTTTTTCCCTCTGCCAAAAATTATGGGGACATCATGAAGCCCC
TTGAGCATCTGACTTCTGGCTAATAAAGGAAATTTATTTTCATTGCAATAGTGTGTTGGAATTTTTTGTG
TCTCTCACTCGGAAGGACATATGGGAGGGCAAATCATTTAAAACATCAGAATGAGTATTTGGTTTAGAGT
TTGGCAACATATGCCCATATGCTGGCTGCCATGAACAAAGGTTGGCTATAAAGAGGTCATCAGTATATGA
AACAGCCCCCTGCTGTCCATTCCTTATTCCATAGAAAAGCCTTGACTTGAGGTTAGATTTTTTTTATATT
TTGTTTTGTGTTATTTTTTTCTTTAACATCCCTAAAATTTTCCTTACATGTTTTACTAGCCAGATTTTTC
CTCCTCTCCTGACTACTCCCAGTCATAGCTGTCCCTCTTCTCTTATGGAGATCCCTCGACCTGCAGCCCA
AGCTTGAATTCTCTAGAATTACCCTGTTATCCCTATGCTTGGTTTACCGAGCTCTTATTGGTTTTCAAAC
TTCATTGACTGTGCCCAACGCGCCTGGGAGCTCACGGGGACAGCCCCCCCCCAAAGCCCCCAGGGATGTA
ATTACGTCCCTCCCCCGCTAGGGGGCAGCAGCGAGCCGCCCGGGGCTCCGCTCCGGTCCGGCGCTCCCCC
CGCATCCCCGAGCCGGCAGCGTGCGGGGACAGCCCGGGCACGGGGAAGGTGGCACGGGATCGCTTTCCTC
TGAACGCTTCTCGCTGCTCTTTGAGCCTGCAGACACCTGGGGGGATACGGGGAAAAAGCTAGGCTGAAAG
ACCGGTTCTTAGAATGACACGCGCCTGGGAGCTCACGGGGACAGCCCCCCCCCAAAGCCCCCAGGGATGT
AATTACGTCCCTCCCCCGCTAGGGGGCAGCAGCGAGCCGCCCGGGGCTCCGCTCCGGTCCGGCGCTCCCC
CCGCATCCCCGAGCCGGCAGCGTGCGGGGACAGCCCGGGCACGGGGAAGGTGGCACGGGATCGCTTTCCT
CTGAACGCTTCTCGCTGCTCTTTGAGCCTGCAGACACCTGGGGGGATACGGGGAAAAAGCTAACTTCTGA
GACGACAACTTTGTATAGAAAAGTTGGCTCCGAATTCGCCCTTGACAGCAGAGATCCAGTTTGGTTAATT
AATTGGCTCCGGTGCCCGTCAGTGGGCAGAGCGCACATCGCCCACAGTCCCCGAGAAGTTGTGGGGAGGG
GTCGGCAATTGAACCGGTGCCTAGAGAAGGTGGCGCGGGGTAAACTGGGAAAGTGATGTCGTGTACTGGC
TCCGCCTTTTTCCCGAGGGTGGGGGAGAACCGTATATAAGTGCAGTAGTCGCCGTGAACGTTCTTTTTCG
CAACGGGTTTGCCGCCAGAACACAGGTAAGTGCCGTGTGTGGTTCCCGCGGGCCTGGCCTCTTTACGGGT
TATGGCCCTTGCGTGCCTTGAATTACTTCCACCTGGCTGCAGTACGTGATTCTTGATCCCGAGCTTCGGG
TTGGAAGTGGGTGGGAGAGTTCGAGGCCTTGCGCTTAAGGAGCCCCTTCGCCTCGTGCTTGAGTTGAGGC
CTGGCCTGGGCGCTGGGGCCGCCGCGTGCGAATCTGGTGGCACCTTCGCGCCTGTCTCGCTGCTTTCGAT
AAGTCTCTAGCCATTTAAAATTTTTGATGACCTGCTGCGACGCTTTTTTTCTGGCAAGATAGTCTTGTAA
ATGCGGGCCAAGATCTGCACACTGGTATTTCGGTTTTTGGGGCCGCGGGCGGCGACGGGGCCCGTGCGTC
CCAGCGCACATGTTCGGCGAGGCGGGGCCTGCGAGCGCGGCCACCGAGAATCGGACGGGGGTAGTCTCAA
GCTGGCCGGCCTGCTCTGGTGCCTGGCCTCGCGCCGCCGTGTATCGCCCCGCCCTGGGCGGCAAGGCTGG
CCCGGTCGGCACCAGTTGCGTGAGCGGAAAGATGGCCGCTTCCCGGCCCTGCTGCAGGGAGCTCAAAATG
GAGGACGCGGCGCTCGGGAGAGCGGGCGGGTGAGTCACCCACACAAAGGAAAAGGGCCTTTCCGTCCTCA
GCCGTCGCTTCATGTGACTCCACGGAGTACCGGGCGCCGTCCAGGCACCTCGATTAGTTCTCGAGCTTTT
GGAGTACGTCGTCTTTAGGTTGGGGGGAGGGGTTTTATGCGATGGAGTTTCCCCACACTGAGTGGGTGGA
GACTGAAGTTAGGCCAGCTTGGCACTTGATGTAATTCTCCTTGGAATTTGCCCTTTTTGAGTTTGGATCT
TGGTTCATTCTCAAGCCTCAGACAGTGGTTCAAAGTTTTTTTCTTCCATTTCAGGTGTCGTGAGAAGGGC
GAATTCGACCCAAGTTTGTACAAAAAAGCAGGCTGGATCCAGGTGCCACCATGGTGAGCGAGCTGATTAA
GGAGAACATGCACATGAAGCTGTACATGGAGGGCACCGTGAACAACCACCACTTCAAGTGCACATCCGAG
GGCGAAGGCAAGCCCTACGAGGGCACCCAGACCATGAGAATCAAGGCGGTCGAGGGCGGCCCTCTCCCCT
TCGCCTTCGACATCCTGGCTACCAGCTTCATGTACGGCAGCAAAACCTTCATCAACCACACCCAGGGCAT
CCCCGACTTCTTTAAGCAGTCCTTCCCCGAGGGCTTCACATGGGAGAGAGTCACCACATACGAAGATGGG
GGCGTGCTGACCGCTACCCAGGACACCAGCCTCCAGGACGGCTGCCTCATCTACAACGTCAAGATCAGAG
GGGTGAACTTCCCATCCAACGGCCCTGTGATGCAGAAGAAAACACTCGGCTGGGAGGCCTCCACCGAGAC
ACTGTACCCCGCTGACGGCGGCCTGGAAGGCAGAGCCGACATGGCCCTGAAGCTCGTGGGCGGGGGCCAC
CTGATCTGCAACCTTAAGACCACATACAGATCCAAGAAACCCGCTAAGAACCTCAAGATGCCCGGCGTCT
ACTATGTGGACAGGAGACTGGAAAGAATCAAGGAGGCCGACAAAGAGACATACGTCGAGCAGCACGAGGT
GGCTGTGGCCAGATACTGCGACCTCCCTAGCAAACTGGGGCACAAACTTAATTGAGAATTCTACCACCCA
GCTTTCTTGTACAAAGTGGTACGTCTCAAGACCAGAGGTCTCTGCTTGCCTAAGATGTTAATGCTAATAT
GTAGGAGTGTTAATGCTAATATGTAGGAGTGTTAATGCTAATATGTAGGAGTGTTAATGCTAATATGTAG
GAGCAACCAGAAGAGACCTGTGCTTCACTCCTCAGGTGCAGGCTGCCTATCAGAAGGTGGTGGCTGGTGT
GGCCAATGCCCTGGCTCACAAATACCACTGAGATCTTTTTCCCTCTGCCAAAAATTATGGGGACATCATG
AAGCCCCTTGAGCATCTGACTTCTGGCTAATAAAGGAAATTTATTTTCATTGCAATAGTGTGTTGGAATT
TTTTGTGTCTCTCACTCGGAAGGACATATGGGAGGGCAAATCATTTAAAACATCAGAATGAGTATTTGGT
TTAGAGTTTGGCAACATATGCCCATATGCTGGCTGCCATGAACAAAGGTTGGCTATAAAGAGGTCATCAG
TATATGAAACAGCCCCCTGCTGTCCATTCCTTATTCCATAGAAAAGCCTTGACTTGAGGTTAGATTTTTT
TTATATTTTGTTTTGTGTTATTTTTTTCTTTAACATCCCTAAAATTTTCCTTACATGTTTTACTAGCCAG
ATTTTTCCTCCTCTCCTGACTACTCCCAGTCATAGCTGTCCCTCTTCTCTTATGGAGATCCCGAGCGGTG
CGTTTTTATGCTTGTAGTATTGTATAATGTTTTTAAGATCCAAGCTTCTGACCTCTTCTCTTCCTCCCAC
AGGGCCTCGAGACAATTGCATCGATGGTACCAGTGAAAGTCTGCAATGAATTCGAGTTGGCGCGCCTGTC
ATTCTAAATCTCTCTTTCAGCCTAAAGCTTTTTCCCCGTATCCCCCCAGGTGTCTGCAGGCTCAAAGAGC
AGCGAGAAGCGTTCAGAGGAAAGCGATCCCGTGCCACCTTCCCCGTGCCCGGGCTGTCCCCGCACGCTGC
CGGCTCGGGGATGCGGGGGGAGCGCCGGACCGGAGCGGAGCCCCGGGCGGCTCGCTGCTGCCCCCTAGCG
GGGGAGGGACGTAATTACATCCCTGGGGGCTTTGGGAGGGGGCTGTCCCCGTGAGCTCCCAGGCGCGCCT
GTCATTCTAAATCTCTCTTTCAGCCTAAAGCTTTTTCCCCGTATCCCCCCAGGTGTCTGCAGGCTCAAAG
AGCAGCGAGAAGCGTTCAGAGGAAAGCGATCCCGTGCCACCTTCCCCGTGCCCGGGCTGTCCCCGCACGC
TGCCGGCTCGGGGATGCGGGGGGAGCGCCGGACCGGAGCGGAGCCCCGGGCGGCTCGCTGCTGCCCCCTA
GCGGGGGAGGGACGTAATTACATCCCTGGGGGCTTTGGGGGGGGGCTGTCCCCGTGAGCTCCCAGGCGCG
CCAACTCGGTACCGTATCGATGTCGACGTTAACGCTAGTGATATCAACTTTGTATAGAAAAGTTGGCTCC
GAATTCGCCCTTGACAGCAGAGATCCAGTTTGGTTAATTAATTGGCTCCGGTGCCCGTCAGTGGGCAGAG
CGCACATCGCCCACAGTCCCCGAGAAGTTGTGGGGAGGGGTCGGCAATTGAACCGGTGCCTAGAGAAGGT
GGCGCGGGGTAAACTGGGAAAGTGATGTCGTGTACTGGCTCCGCCTTTTTCCCGAGGGTGGGGGAGAACC
GTATATAAGTGCAGTAGTCGCCGTGAACGTTCTTTTTCGCAACGGGTTTGCCGCCAGAACACAGGTAAGT
GCCGTGTGTGGTTCCCGCGGGCCTGGCCTCTTTACGGGTTATGGCCCTTGCGTGCCTTGAATTACTTCCA
CCTGGCTGCAGTACGTGATTCTTGATCCCGAGCTTCGGGTTGGAAGTGGGTGGGAGAGTTCGAGGCCTTG
CGCTTAAGGAGCCCCTTCGCCTCGTGCTTGAGTTGAGGCCTGGCCTGGGCGCTGGGGCCGCCGCGTGCGA
ATCTGGTGGCACCTTCGCGCCTGTCTCGCTGCTTTCGATAAGTCTCTAGCCATTTAAAATTTTTGATGAC
CTGCTGCGACGCTTTTTTTCTGGCAAGATAGTCTTGTAAATGCGGGCCAAGATCTGCACACTGGTATTTC
GGTTTTTGGGGCCGCGGGCGGCGACGGGGCCCGTGCGTCCCAGCGCACATGTTCGGCGAGGCGGGGCCTG
CGAGCGCGGCCACCGAGAATCGGACGGGGGTAGTCTCAAGCTGGCCGGCCTGCTCTGGTGCCTGGCCTCG
CGCCGCCGTGTATCGCCCCGCCCTGGGCGGCAAGGCTGGCCCGGTCGGCACCAGTTGCGTGAGCGGAAAG
ATGGCCGCTTCCCGGCCCTGCTGCAGGGAGCTCAAAATGGAGGACGCGGCGCTCGGGAGAGCGGGCGGGT
GAGTCACCCACACAAAGGAAAAGGGCCTTTCCGTCCTCAGCCGTCGCTTCATGTGACTCCACGGAGTACC
GGGCGCCGTCCAGGCACCTCGATTAGTTCTCGAGCTTTTGGAGTACGTCGTCTTTAGGTTGGGGGGAGGG
GTTTTATGCGATGGAGTTTCCCCACACTGAGTGGGTGGAGACTGAAGTTAGGCCAGCTTGGCACTTGATG
TAATTCTCCTTGGAATTTGCCCTTTTTGAGTTTGGATCTTGGTTCATTCTCAAGCCTCAGACAGTGGTTC
AAAGTTTTTTTCTTCCATTTCAGGTGTCGTGAGAAGGGCGAATTCGACCCAAGTTTGTACAAAAAAGCAG
GCTCGCCACCATGGTGAGCAAGGGCGAGGAGCTGTTCACCGGGGTGGTGCCCATCCTGGTCGAGCTGGAC
GGCGACGTAAACGGCCACAAGTTCAGCGTGAGGGGCGAGGGCGAGGGCGATGCCACCAACGGCAAGCTGA
CCCTGAAGTTCATCTGCACCACCGGCAAGCTGCCCGTGCCCTGGCCCACCCTCGTGACCACCCTGAGCCA
CGGCGTGCAGTGCTTCGCCCGCTACCCCGACCACATGAAGCAGCACGACTTCTTCAAGTCCGCCATGCCC
GAAGGCTACGTCCAGGAGCGCACCATCTTCTTCAAGGACGACGGCACCTACAAGACCCGCGCCGAGGTGA
AGTTCGAGGGCGACACCCTAGTGAACCGCATCGAGCTGAAGGGCGTCGACTTCAAGGAGGACGGCAACAT
CCTGGGGCACAAGCTGGAGTACAACTTCAACAGCCACAACATCTATATCATGGCCGTCAAGCAGAAGAAC
GGCATCAAGGTGAACTTCAAGATCCGCCACAACGTGGAGGACGGCAGCGTGCAGCTCGCCGACCACTACC
AGCAGAACACCCCCATCGGCGACGGCCCCGTGCTGCTGCCCGACAGCCACTACCTGAGCACCCAGTCCGT
GCTGAGCAAAGACCCCAACGAGAAGCGCGATCACATGGTCCTGCTGGAGTTCCGCACCGCCGCCGGGATC
ACTCTCGGCATGGACGAGCTGTACAAGTAATACCACCCAGCTTTCTTGTACAAAGTGGTACGCGTGAATT
CACTCCTCAGGTGCAGGCTGCCTATCAGAAGGTGGTGGCTGGTGTGGCCAATGCCCTGGCTCACAAATAC
CACTGAGATCTTTTTCCCTCTGCCAAAAATTATGGGGACATCATGAAGCCCCTTGAGCATCTGACTTCTG
GCTAATAAAGGAAATTTATTTTCATTGCAATAGTGTGTTGGAATTTTTTGTGTCTCTCACTCGGAAGGAC
ATATGGGAGGGCAAATCATTTAAAACATCAGAATGAGTATTTGGTTTAGAGTTTGGCAACATATGCCCAT
ATGCTGGCTGCCATGAACAAAGGTTGGCTATAAAGAGGTCATCAGTATATGAAACAGCCCCCTGCTGTCC
ATTCCTTATTCCATAGAAAAGCCTTGACTTGAGGTTAGATTTTTTTTATATTTTGTTTTGTGTTATTTTT
TTCTTTAACATCCCTAAAATTTTCCTTACATGTTTTACTAGCCAGATTTTTCCTCCTCTCCTGACTACTC
CCAGTCATAGCTGTCCCTCTTCTCTTATGGAGATCCCTCGACCTGCAGCCCAAGCTTGGCGTAATCATGG
TCATAGCTGTTTCCTGTGTGAAATTGTTATCCGCTCACAATTCCACACAACATACGAGCCGGAAGCATAA
AGTGTAAAGCCTGGGGTGCCTAATGAGTGAGCTAACTCACATTAATTGCGTTGCGCTCACTGCCCGCTTT
CCAGTCGGGAAACCTGTCGTGCCAGCGGATCGACAGTACTAAGCTTGGTCTAATACCCAATCTCTCGTCT
TATCCAGATGTTTTATACGCCTCTGGCCCGTGTCTCAAAATCTCTGATGTTACATTGCACAAGATAAAAT
AATATCATCATGAACAATAAAACTGTCTGCTTACATAAACAGTAATACAAGGGGTGTTATGAGCCATATT
CAACGGGAAACGTCGAGGCCGCGATTAAATTCCAACATGGATGCTGATTTATATGGGTATAAATGGGCTC
GCGATAATGTCGGGCAATCAGGTGCGACAATCTATCGCTTGTATGGGAAGCCCGATGCGCCAGAGTTGTT
TCTGAAACATGGCAAAGGTAGCGTTGCCAATGATGTTACAGATGAGATGGTCAGACTAAACTGGCTGACG
GAATTTATGCCTCTTCCGACCATCAAGCATTTTATCCGTACTCCTGATGATGCATGGTTACTCACCACTG
CGATCCCCGGAAAAACAGCATTCCAGGTATTAGAAGAATATCCTGATTCAGGTGAAAATATTGTTGATGC
GCTGGCAGTGTTCCTGCGCCGGTTGCATTCGATTCCTGTTTGTAATTGTCCTTTTAACAGCGATCGCGTA
TTTCGTCTCGCTCAGGCGCAATCACGAATGAATAACGGTTTGGTTGATGCGAGTGATTTTGATGACGAGC
GTAATGGCTGGCCTGTTGAACAAGTCTGGAAAGAAATGCATAAACTTTTGCCATTCTCACCGGATTCAGT
CGTCACTCATGGTGATTTCTCACTTGATAACCTTATTTTTGACGAGGGGAAATTAATAGGTTGTATTGAT
GTTGGACGAGTCGGAATCGCAGACCGATACCAGGATCTTGCCATCCTATGGAACTGCCTCGGTGAGTTTT
CTCCTTCATTACAGAAACGGCTTTTTCAAAAATATGGTATTGATAATCCTGATATGAATAAATTGCAGTT
TCATTTGATGCTCGATGAGTTTTTCTAATCAGAATTGGTTAATTGGTTGTAACACTGGCAGAGCATTACG
CTGACTTGACGGGACGGCGCAAGCTCATGACCAAAATCCCTTAACGTGAGTTACGCGTCGTTCCACTGAG
CGTCAGAGGTATCACTAGTATTACAGAGGTAAGTTATAACAGTCGCCTAACCC
Features (pLannotate 1.2.2; 28 found; start..end, strand, type, name):
     87..675     -  rep_origin     ori: high-copy-number ColE1/pMB1/pBR322/pUC origin of replication
    846..1706    -  CDS            AmpR: β-lactamase; bla; confers resistance to ampicillin, carbenicillin, and related antibiotics
   1707..1778    -  promoter       AmpR promoter: bla
   1857..2456    +  CDS            PuroR: puromycin N-acetyltransferase; pac from Streptomyces alboniger; confers resistance to puromycin
   2461..2541    +  CDS            HBB (fragment): HBB_PONPY - Experimental evidence at transcript level: Swiss-Prot protein existence level 2. Involved in oxygen transport from the lung to the various peripheral tissues. From Pongo pygmaeus (Bornean orangutan).
   2612..2667    +  polyA_signal   β-globin poly(A) signal: rabbit β-globin polyadenylation signal (Gil and Proudfoot, 1987)
   3646..3666    +  protein_bind   attB4: mutant version of attB; core recombination site for the Gateway® BP reaction BP Clonase™
   3734..3945    +  promoter       EF-1α core promoter: core promoter for human elongation factor EF-1α
   3946..4884    +  intron         EF-1α intron A: intron upstream of the start codon of human EF-1α
   4911..4931    +  protein_bind   attB1: mutant version of attB; core recombination site for the Gateway® BP reaction BP Clonase™
   4951..5646    +  CDS            mKate2: mKate2 is a basic (constitutively fluorescent) red fluorescent protein published in 2009, derived from Entacmaea quadricolor. It is reported to be a rapidly-maturing monomer with moderate acid sensitivity.
   5666..5690    -  protein_bind   attB2: mutant version of attB; recombination site for the Gateway® BP reaction BP Clonase™
   5834..5908    +  CDS            HBB (fragment): HBB_PONPY - Experimental evidence at transcript level: Swiss-Prot protein existence level 2. Involved in oxygen transport from the lung to the various peripheral tissues. From Pongo pygmaeus (Bornean orangutan).
   5979..6034    +  polyA_signal   β-globin poly(A) signal: rabbit β-globin polyadenylation signal (Gil and Proudfoot, 1987)
   6418..6443    +  misc_feature   SA: splice acceptor site
   7115..7135    +  protein_bind   attB4: mutant version of attB; core recombination site for the Gateway® BP reaction BP Clonase™
   7203..7414    +  promoter       EF-1α core promoter: core promoter for human elongation factor EF-1α
   7415..8353    +  intron         EF-1α intron A: intron upstream of the start codon of human EF-1α
   8380..8400    +  protein_bind   attB1: mutant version of attB; core recombination site for the Gateway® BP reaction BP Clonase™
   8411..9127    +  CDS            EBFP2: EBFP2 is a basic (constitutively fluorescent) blue fluorescent protein published in 2007, derived from Aequorea victoria. It is reported to be a rapidly-maturing monomer with moderate acid sensitivity.
   9135..9159    -  protein_bind   attB2: mutant version of attB; recombination site for the Gateway® BP reaction BP Clonase™
   9163..9243    +  CDS            HBB (fragment): HBB_PONPY - Experimental evidence at transcript level: Swiss-Prot protein existence level 2. Involved in oxygen transport from the lung to the various peripheral tissues. From Pongo pygmaeus (Bornean orangutan).
   9314..9369    +  polyA_signal   β-globin poly(A) signal: rabbit β-globin polyadenylation signal (Gil and Proudfoot, 1987)
   9752..9774    -  protein_bind   lac operator (fragment): The lac repressor binds to the lac operator to inhibit transcription in E. coli. This inhibition can be relieved by adding lactose or isopropyl-β-D-thiogalactopyranoside (IPTG). lac repressor encoded by lacI
   9778..9808    -  promoter       lac promoter: promoter for the E. coli lac operon
   9823..9844    -  protein_bind   CAP binding site: CAP binding activates transcription in the presence of cAMP. E. coli catabolite activator protein
   9857..9896    -  CDS            lacI (fragment): lac repressor; lacI; The lac repressor binds to the lac operator to inhibit transcription in E. coli. This inhibition can be relieved by adding lactose or isopropyl-β-D-thiogalactopyranoside (IPTG).
  10069..10878   +  CDS            KanR: aminoglycoside phosphotransferase; aph(3')-Ia; confers resistance to kanamycin in bacteria or G418 (Geneticin®) in eukaryotes
