[The description below was written by a language model from this plasmid's Addgene catalogue record and pLannotate feature annotations shown in this document.]
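Description:
LSB-hsa-miR-155-3p is a mammalian expression and synthetic-biology plasmid of about 11 kb, built on the Low Sensor Backbone (LSB) and designed to report the activity of the human microRNA miR-155-3p by fluorescence. It replicates in E. coli from a high-copy ColE1/pUC-type origin and carries both AmpR (β-lactamase) and KanR (aminoglycoside phosphotransferase) markers, matching the dual ampicillin/kanamycin selection listed. A puromycin N-acetyltransferase coding sequence followed by a rabbit β-globin poly(A) signal allows puromycin selection in mammalian cells, although no mammalian promoter is annotated directly upstream of it.

The payload consists of two parallel transcription units in the same orientation. Each has a human EF-1α core promoter with intron A, Gateway attB4/attB1/attB2 scars left from modular assembly, a fluorescent protein coding sequence, and a β-globin 3′ region with poly(A) signal. The first unit encodes the red protein mKate2 and, according to the record, carries the miR-155-3p target in its 3′ UTR. That target is not annotated separately in the feature table, but there is an unannotated gap between attB2 and the β-globin sequence where it could lie. The second unit encodes the blue protein EBFP2 with no miRNA target and serves as an internal reference for plasmid delivery and expression. When miR-155-3p is active in transfected cells, it represses the mKate2 transcript, so activity is read out as a drop in mKate2 relative to EBFP2.

The depositor notes that the repeated poly(A) element makes the plasmid inherently unstable. They also report small insertions flanking the puromycin coding region in the physical plasmid relative to the deposited sequence, which do not impair selection.
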