Addgene plasmid #103264: LSB-hsa-miR-155-3p
Purpose: Used to sense miRNA activity using fluorescence based tools. hsa-miR-155-3p target in 3' UTR of of mKate. miRNA activity can be measured by the repression of mKate2 relative to EBFP2 fluorescent proteins . Plasmid is inherently unstable; please see Depositor Comments
Depositing lab: Ron Weiss. Depositing organization: Massachusetts Institute of Technology. Publication: A mixed antagonistic/synergistic miRNA repression model enables accurate predictions of multi-input miRNA sensor activity. Gam JJ, Babb J, Weiss R. Nat Commun. 2018 Jun 22;9(1):2430. doi: 10.1038/s41467-018-04575-0. PubMed 29934631.
Backbone
  Vector backbone: Low Sensor Backbone (LSB)
  Vector type: Mammalian Expression, Synthetic Biology
Growth in bacteria
  Bacterial resistance: Ampicillin and Kanamycin, 100 & 50 μg/mL
  Growth temperature: 30°C
  Growth strain: NEB Stable
  Copy number: High Copy
Gene/Insert
  Gene/Insert name: hsa-miR-155-3p target
  Species: H. sapiens (human)
  Entrez Gene: MIR155 (a.k.a. MIRN155, miRNA155, mir-155)
  Promoter: EF-1a
  Cloning method: Gibson Cloning
Terms and licenses: Academic/Nonprofit Terms; Industry Terms: Not Available to Industry
Depositor comments: Please note that this plasmid is inherently unstable due to a repeating poly A element. We recommend performing a diagnostic digest on multiple colonies upon receipt. The depositors would like to note the presence of several discrepancies between the depositor sequence and physical plasmid sequence. In particular, the sequences upstream and downstream of the puromycin coding region have 10 bp insertions which do not affect the ability to perform puromycin selection. The sequences for those regions within the physical plasmids are as follows: Upstream of Puro: GAATTCGACCGCCTGTCTCAAGGTGCCACC; Downstream of Puro: GCTTTGAGACTACGCGTGAATTCACTCCTC.
How to cite: LSB-hsa-miR-155-3p was a gift from Ron Weiss (Addgene plasmid # 103264 ; http://n2t.net/addgene:103264 ; RRID:Addgene_103264)
