>Addgene plasmid #103264 | LSB-hsa-miR-155-3p | depositor partial sequence | sequence record 195578 | hsa-miR-155-3p target
TGTTAATGCTAATATGTAGGAG
