>Addgene plasmid #103264 | LSB-hsa-miR-155-3p | addgene partial sequence | sequence record 240215 | mKate2-F 5'-ACCCGCTAAGAACCTCAAGA-3'
GGCCGACAAAGAGACATACGTCGAGCAGCACGAGGTGGCTGTGGCCAGATACTGCGACCTCCCTAGCAAA
CTGGGGCACAAACTTAATTGAGAATTCTACCACCCAGCTTTCTTGTACAAAGTGGTACGTCTCAAGACCA
GAGGTCTCTGCTTGCCTAAGATGTTAATGCTAATATGTAGGAGTGTTAATGCTAATATGTAGGAGTGTTA
ATGCTAATATGTAGGAGTGTTAATGCTAATATGTAGGAGCAACCAGAAGAGACCTGTGCTTCACTCCTCA
GGTGCAGGCTGCCTATCAGAAGGTGGTGGCTGGTGTGGCCAATGCCCTGGCTCACAAATACCACTGAGAT
CTTTTTCCCTCTGCCAAAAATTATGGGGACATCATGAAGCCCCTTGAGCATCTGACTTCTGGCTAATAAA
GGAAATTTATTTTCATTGCAATAGTGTGTTGGAATTTTTTGTGTCTCTCACTCGGAAGGACATATGGGAG
GGCAAATCATTTAAAACATCAGAATGAGTATTTGGTTTAGAGTTTGGCAACATATGCCCATATGCTGGCT
GCCATGAACAAAGGTTGGCTATAAAGAGGTCATCAGTATATGAAACAGCCCCCTGCTGTCCATTCCTTAT
TCCATAGAAAAGCCTTGACTTGA
